>Addgene plasmid #147215 | pAc5.1B-HA-DmDCP1-N41AS100A-dsRNAres_P | depositor full sequence | sequence record 289662 | Full Sequence
CTTCAAGGAATTAATTCTATATTCTAAAAACACAAATGATACTTCTAAAAAAAATCATGAATGGCATCAA
CTCTGAATCAAATCTTTGCAGATGCACCTACTTCTCATTTCCACTGTCACATCATTTTTCCAGATCTCGC
TGCCTGTTATGTGGCCCACAAACCAAGACACGTTTTATGGCCATTAAAGCTGGCTGATCGTCGCCAAACA
CCAAATACATATCAATATGTACATTCGAGAAAGAAGCGATCAAAGAAGCGTCTTCGGGCGAGTAGGAGAA
TGCGGAGGAGAAGGAGAACGAGCTGATCTAGTATCTCTCCACAATCCAATGCCAACTGACCAACTGGCCA
TATTCGGAGCAATTTGAAGCCAATTTCCATCGCCTGGCGATCGCTCCATTCTTGGCTATATGTTTTTCAC
CGTTCCCGGGGCCATTTTCAAAGACTCGTCGGTAAGATAAGATTGTGTCACTCGCTGTCTCTCTTCATTT
GTCGAAGAATGCTGAGGAATTTCGCGATGACGTCGGCGAGTATTTTGAAGAATGAGAATAATTTGTATTT
ATACGAAAATCAGTTAGTGGAATTTTCTACAAAAACATGTTATCTATAGATAATTTTGTTGCAAAATATG
TTGACTATGACAAAGATTGTATGTATATACCTTTAATGTATTCTCATTTTCTTATGTATTTATAATGGCA
ATGATGATACTGATGATATTTTAAGATGATGCCAGACCACAGGCTGATTTCTGCGTCTTTTGCCGAACGC
AGTGCATGTGCGGTTGTTGTTTTTTGGAATAGTTTCAATTTTCGGACTGTCCGCTTTGATTTCAGTTTCT
TGGCTTATTCAAAAAGCAAAGTAAAGCCAAAAAAGCGAGATGGCAATACCAAATGCGGCAAAACGGTAGT
GGAAGGAAAGGGGTGCGGGGCAGCGGAAGGAAGGGTGGGGCGGGGCGTGGCGGGGTCTGTGGCTGGGCGC
GACGTCACCGACGTTGGAGCCACTCCTTTGACCATGTGTGCGTGTGTGTATTATTCGTGTCTCGCCACTC
GCCGGTTGTTTTTTTCTTTTTATCTCGCTCTCTCTAGCGCCATCTCGTACGCATGCTCAACGCACCGCAT
GTTGCCGTGTCCTTTATGCGTCATTTTGGCTCGAAATAGGCAATTATTTAAACAAAGATTAGTCAACGAA
AACGCTAAAATAAATAAGTCTACAATATGGTTACTTATTGCCATGTGTGTGCAGCCAACGATAGCAACAA
AAGCAACAACACAGTGGCTTTCCCTCTTTCACTTTTTGTTTGCAAGCGCGTGCGAGCAAGACGGCACGAC
CGGCAAACGCAATTACGCTGACAAAGAGCAGACGAAGTTTTGGCCGAAAAACATCAAGGCGCCTGATACG
AATGCATTTGCAATAACAATTGCGATATTTAATATTGTTTATGAAGCTGTTTGACTTCAAAACACACAAA
AAAAAAAATAAAACAAATTATTTGAAAGAGAATTAGGAATCGGACAGCTTATCGTTACGGGCTAACAGCA
CACCGAGACGAAATAGCTTACCTGACGTCACAGCCTCTGGAAGAACTGCCGCCAAGCAGAGAGAGAGAGA
AAAAGAGGGAGAGCAGCTTAGACCGCATGTGCTTGTGTGTGAGGCGTCTCTCTCTTCGTCTCCTGTTTGC
GCAAACGCATAGACTGCACTGAGAAAATCGATTACCTATTTTTTATGAATGAATATTTGCACTATTACTA
TTCAAAACTATTAAGATAGCAATCACATTCAATAGCCAAATACTATACCACCTGAGCGATGCAACGAAAT
GATCAATTTGAGCAAAAATGCTGCATATTTAGGACGGCATCATTATAGAAATGCTTCTTGCTGTGTACTT
TTCTCTCGTCTGGCAGCTGTTTCGCCGTTATTGTTAAAACCGGCTTAAGTTAGGTGTGTTTTCTACGACT
AGTGATGCCCCTACTAGAAGATGTGTGTTGCACAAATGTCCCTGAATAACCAATTTGAAGTGCAGATAGC
AGTAAACGTAAGCTAATATGAATATTATTTAACTGTAATGTTTTAATATCGCTGGACATTACTAATAAAC
CCACTATAAACACATGTACATATGTATGTTTTGGCATACAATGAGTAGTTGGGGAAAAAATGTGTAAAAG
CACCGTGACCATCACAGCATAAAGATAACCAGCTGAAGTATCGAATATGAGTAACCCCCAAATTGAATCA
CATGCCGCAACTGATAGGACCCATGGAAGTACACTCTTCATGGCGATATACAAGACACACACAAGCACGA
ACACCCAGTTGCGGAGGAAATTCTCCGTAAATGAAAACCCAATCGGCGAACAATTCATACCCATATATGG
TAAAAGTTTTGAACGCGACTTGAGAGCGGAGAGCATTGCGGCTGATAAGGTTTTAGCGCTAAGCGGGCTT
TATAAAACGGGCTGCGGGACCAGTTTTCATATCACTACCGTTTGAGTTCTTGTGCTGTGTGGATACTCCT
CCCGACACAAAGCCGCTCCATCAGCCAGCAGTCGTCTAATCCAGAGACCCCGGATCGGGGTACCAACATG
GCTTACCCATACGATGTTCCAGATTACGCTATGGCAGATGAATCGATAACCCGCATGAATTTGGCCGCGA
TAAAAAAGATAGATCCATATGCGAAAGAAATAGTCGACAGCTCGAGCCATGTGGCGTTTTATACCTTTAA
TAGCTCGCAAGCTGAATGGGAGAAAACGGACGTAGAAGGGGCGTTTTTCATCTATCATCGGAATGCCGAA
CCGTTCCATAGTATATTTATTAATAACCGGTTGAATACGACCTCCTTTGTAGAGCCGATAACGGGATCGT
TGGAACTCCAAAGCCAACCTCCGTTTCTCCTGTATCGGAATGAACGGGCCCGCATACGGGGGTTTTGGTT
TTATAATTCCGAAGAATGTGATCGTATATCGGGGCTCGTCAATGGCCTCCTGAAAAGCAAAGACCAAGGC
ACCAACGGGCAAGCGCAACGCCATGTGAGCGCACCGCAGCAACCCAAACAGGATTCCTCCCAACCAGCGT
CCATCTTTAATATGCTCACGAAAGCACAAAAGGATTATAACGCGCAAGTATCCGGGGGCCAACCTAAGAC
CCCGAGCGCCGAGAATGTGACCGCGGGGAACGTCCTGAAATTTTTCGAGAGCGCAAAACAAGCGACCGCC
GAATCGTTGTTTCATCGTGTGCAACCCCTGAGCGTCGATCAATTGGAGAAGCAACAGCGCGCCGCAACCC
CGGGGGAGGACCTCCTGCCGCCTGCCGGACGTGATAACCATGAGTCGAGGTTGTCACCGTTTCAAAAAAT
GCAACAGCTTAACATTCAGCTCCTGAGCGACCTGAAGATCGGTAAAAGCTACGCTACGGCTCAATCTCCG
ACAGTCGCCCCGTCCTCGTCGGCGCTGATGGCCAACGACGATGCCGGCAAGTGCTTGCGGAGACTGCTGG
CTGGCGACAAGCCCGGGCCGGCCCTCATGCCGCCCACCATGTTCGACGCGCCCAACAACGGCAATCCGGA
GCCACAGCAGCCACAGCAGCCACAGCAGCCACTGCTGAACTCGACGCAGTTCGTCCAGGCCTTCACGTAC
CTTATCCAGAACGATAAGGAGTTTGCCAACAAGCTGCACAAGGCCTACCTGAACGGCTGTTCCAATCTAC
TGCTGGACTCCAGCTCCACATATCAATAAGCGGCCGCTCGAGTCTAGAGGGCCCGCGGTTCGAAGGTAAG
CCTATCCCTAACCCTCTCCTCGGTCTCGATTCTACGCGTACCGGTCATCATCACCATCACCATTGAGTTT
AAACCCGCTGATCAGCCTCGACTGTGCCTTCTAAGGCCTGAGCTCGCTGATCAGCCTCGATCGAGGATCC
AGACATGATAAGATACATTGATGAGTTTGGACAAACCACAACTAGAATGCAGTGAAAAAAATGCTTTATT
TGTGAAATTTGTGATGCTATTGCTTTATTTGTAACCATTATAAGCTGCAATAAACAAGTTAACAACAACA
ATTGCATTCATTTTATGTTTCAGGTTCAGGGGGAGGTGTGGGAGGTTTTTTAAAGCAAGTAAAACCTCTA
CAAATGTGGTATGGCTGATTATGATCAGTCGACCGATGCCCTTGAGAGCCTTCAACCCAGTCAGCTCCTT
CCGGTGGGCGCGGGGCATGACTATCGTCGCCGCACTTATGACTGTCTTCTTTATCATGCAACTCGTAGGA
CAGGTGCCGGCAGCGCTCTGGGTCATTTTCGGCGAGGACCGCTTTCGCTGGAGCGCGACGATGATCGGCC
TGTCGCTTGCGGTATTCGGAATCTTGCACGCCCTCGCTCAAGCCTTCGTCACTGGTCCCGCCACCAAACG
TTTCGGCGAGAAGCAGGCCATTATCGCCGGCATGGCGGCCGACGCGCTGGGCTACGTCTTGCTGGCGTTC
GCGACGCGAGGCTGGATGGCCTTCCCCATTATGATTCTTCTCGCTTCCGGCGGCATCGGGATGCCCGCGT
TGCAGGCCATGCTGTCCAGGCAGGTAGATGACGACCATCAGGGACAGCTTCAAGGATCGCTCGCGGCTCT
TACCAGCCAGCAAAAGGCCAGGAACCGTAAAAAGGCCGCGTTGCTGGCGTTTTTCCATAGGCTCCGCCCC
CCTGACGAGCATCACAAAAATCGACGCTCAAGTCAGAGGTGGCGAAACCCGACAGGACTATAAAGATACC
AGGCGTTTCCCCCTGGAAGCTCCCTCGTGCGCTCTCCTGTTCCGACCCTGCCGCTTACCGGATACCTGTC
CGCCTTTCTCCCTTCGGGAAGCGTGGCGCTTTCTCAATGCTCACGCTGTAGGTATCTCAGTTCGGTGTAG
GTCGTTCGCTCCAAGCTGGGCTGTGTGCACGAACCCCCCGTTCAGCCCGACCGCTGCGCCTTATCCGGTA
ACTATCGTCTTGAGTCCAACCCGGTAAGACACGACTTATCGCCACTGGCAGCAGCCACTGGTAACAGGAT
TAGCAGAGCGAGGTATGTAGGCGGTGCTACAGAGTTCTTGAAGTGGTGGCCTAACTACGGCTACACTAGA
AGGACAGTATTTGGTATCTGCGCTCTGCTGAAGCCAGTTACCTTCGGAAAAAGAGTTGGTAGCTCTTGAT
CCGGCAAACAAACCACCGCTGGTAGCGGTGGTTTTTTTGTTTGCAAGCAGCAGATTACGCGCAGAAAAAA
AGGATCTCAAGAAGATCCTTTGATCTTTTCTACGGGGTCTGACGCTCAGTGGAACGAAAACTCACGTTAA
GGGATTTTGGTCATGAGATTATCAAAAAGGATCTTCACCTAGATCCTTTTAAATTAAAAATGAAGTTTTA
AATCAATCTAAAGTATATATGAGTAAACTTGGTCTGACAGTTACCAATGCTTAATCAGTGAGGCACCTAT
CTCAGCGATCTGTCTATTTCGTTCATCCATAGTTGCCTGACTCCCCGTCGTGTAGATAACTACGATACGG
GAGGGCTTACCATCTGGCCCCAGTGCTGCAATGATACCGCGAGACCCACGCTCACCGGCTCCAGATTTAT
CAGCAATAAACCAGCCAGCCGGAAGGGCCGAGCGCAGAAGTGGTCCTGCAACTTTATCCGCCTCCATCCA
GTCTATTAATTGTTGCCGGGAAGCTAGAGTAAGTAGTTCGCCAGTTAATAGTTTGCGCAACGTTGTTGCC
ATTGCTGCAGGCATCGTGGTGTCACGCTCGTCGTTTGGTATGGCTTCATTCAGCTCCGGTTCCCAACGAT
CAAGGCGAGTTACATGATCCCCCATGTTGTGCAAAAAAGCGGTTAGCTCCTTCGGTCCTCCGATCGTTGT
CAGAAGTAAGTTGGCCGCAGTGTTATCACTCATGGTTATGGCAGCACTGCATAATTCTCTTACTGTCATG
CCATCCGTAAGATGCTTTTCTGTGACTGGTGAGTACTCAACCAAGTCATTCTGAGAATAGTGTATGCGGC
GACCGAGTTGCTCTTGCCCGGCGTCAACACGGGATAATACCGCGCCACATAGCAGAACTTTAAAAGTGCT
CATCATTGGAAAACGTTCTTCGGGGCGAAAACTCTCAAGGATCTTACCGCTGTTGAGATCCAGTTCGATG
TAACCCACTCGTGCACCCAACTGATCTTCAGCATCTTTTACTTTCACCAGCGTTTCTGGGTGAGCAAAAA
CAGGAAGGCAAAATGCCGCAAAAAAGGGAATAAGGGCGACACGGAAATGTTGAATACTCATACTCTTCCT
TTTTCAATATTATTGAAGCATTTATCAGGGTTATTGTCTCATGAGCGGATACATATTTGAATGTATTTAG
AAAAATAAACAAATAGGGGTTCCGCGCACATTTCCCCGAAAAGTGCCACCTGACGTCTAAGAAACCATTA
TTATCATGACATTAACCTATAAAAATAGGCGTATCACGAGGCCCTTTCGT
Features (pLannotate 1.2.2; 9 found; start..end, strand, type, name):
     56..2568    +  promoter       Ac5 promoter: Drosophila melanogaster actin 5C promoter
   2594..2620    +  CDS            3xHA (fragment): three tandem HA epitope tags
   3775..3816    +  CDS            V5 tag: epitope tag from simian virus 5
   3916..4050    -  polyA_signal   SV40 poly(A) signal: SV40 polyadenylation signal
   4073..4157    -  CDS            large T antigen (fragment): large T antigen from SV40 (simian virus 40)
   4158..4628    +  CDS            TcR (fragment): tetracycline efflux protein; tet; confers resistance to tetracycline
   4672..5260    -  rep_origin     ori: high-copy-number ColE1/pMB1/pBR322/pUC origin of replication
   5431..6291    -  CDS            AmpR: β-lactamase; bla; confers resistance to ampicillin, carbenicillin, and related antibiotics
   6292..6396    -  promoter       AmpR promoter: bla
