[The description below was written by a language model from this plasmid's Addgene catalogue record and pLannotate feature annotations shown in this document.]
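Description:
pAc5.1B-HA-DmDCP1-N41AS100A-dsRNAres_P is a 6,490 nt insect expression plasmid encoding a mutant form of the Drosophila melanogaster mRNA decapping factor DCP1 (Dcp1, CG11183). The catalogue lists the backbone as unknown, although the name and the annotated parts point to a pAc5.1-type vector. In bacteria the plasmid is maintained through a ColE1/pUC-family origin and selected with ampicillin via the β-lactamase gene and its own promoter. The record describes it as low copy, even though the origin is annotated as a high-copy type. Short annotated fragments of a tetracycline resistance gene and of SV40 large T antigen appear to be non-functional backbone remnants. No selection marker for insect cells is annotated.

Expression is driven by the constitutive Drosophila actin 5C (Ac5) promoter. This is followed by a 27 nt match to the 3xHA annotation, consistent with a single N-terminal HA epitope as the name implies. The DCP1 open reading frame itself is not annotated, but it presumably occupies the gap between the HA tag and a downstream V5 tag sequence from the vector. The record does not say whether the V5 tag is translated in frame or is cut off by a stop codon. An SV40 polyadenylation signal lies downstream of the cassette, although it is annotated on the opposite strand.

The name indicates alanine substitutions at N41 and S100 and a "dsRNAres" version of the coding sequence. This implies changes that make the transcript resistant to a dsRNA targeting endogenous DCP1, though the record does not detail them. Such a design suits complementation experiments in cultured fly cells, where endogenous DCP1 is depleted and the HA-tagged mutant is tested in its place. The associated publication concerns the DCP1–XRN1 interaction that couples decapping to 5' exonucleolytic decay.
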