Addgene plasmid #147215: pAc5.1B-HA-DmDCP1-N41AS100A-dsRNAres_P
Purpose: Insect Expression of DmDCP1-N41AS100A-dsRNAres
Depositing lab: Elisa Izaurralde. Depositing organization: Max Planck Institute for Developmental Biology. Publication: A direct interaction between DCP1 and XRN1 couples mRNA decapping to 5' exonucleolytic degradation. Braun JE, Truffault V, Boland A, Huntzinger E, Chang CT, Haas G, Weichenrieder O, Coles M, Izaurralde E. Nat Struct Mol Biol. 2012 Dec;19(12):1324-31. doi: 10.1038/nsmb.2413. Epub 2012 Nov 11. PubMed 23142987.
Backbone
  Vector backbone: Unknown
  Vector type: Insect Expression
Growth in bacteria
  Bacterial resistance: Ampicillin, 100 μg/mL
  Growth temperature: 37°C
  Growth strain: DH5alpha
  Copy number: Low Copy
Gene/Insert
  Gene/Insert name: DmDCP1-N41AS100A-dsRNAres
  Species: D. melanogaster (fly)
  Entrez Gene: Dcp1 (a.k.a. anon-WO0118547.163, CG11183, Dcp-1, DCP1, Dcp1p, dDcp1, dDCP1, Dmel\CG11183)
  Cloning method: Unknown
Terms and licenses: Academic/Nonprofit Terms; Industry Terms: Not Available to Industry
Depositor comments: ORF extracted from NCBI: NM_137998.2 Plasmids from this collection were made available to the research community and donated after the lab closed. Please note that the sequence provided by the depositing laboratory may be theoretical/predicted or based on Sanger sequencing results. There may be discrepancies between sequencing results obtained by Addgene and the depositor sequence. If an Addgene verified sequence is not available, please contact before placing your order to request that our lab fully sequence the plasmid.
How to cite: pAc5.1B-HA-DmDCP1-N41AS100A-dsRNAres_P was a gift from Elisa Izaurralde (Addgene plasmid # 147215 ; http://n2t.net/addgene:147215 ; RRID:Addgene_147215)
